Addgene plasmid #74444: pLenti.PGK.blast-Renilla_Luciferase
Purpose: Control lentiviral vector expressing Renilla luciferase
Depositing lab: Reuben Shaw. Depositing organization: Salk Institute for Biological Studies. Publication: Metabolism. AMP-activated protein kinase mediates mitochondrial fission in response to energy stress. Toyama EQ, Herzig S, Courchet J, Lewis TL Jr, Loson OC, Hellberg K, Young NP, Chen H, Polleux F, Chan DC, Shaw RJ. Science. 2016 Jan 15;351(6270):275-81. doi: 10.1126/science.aab4138. PubMed 26816379.
Backbone
  Vector backbone: pLENTI PGK Blast DEST (w524-1)
  Backbone manufacturer: Addgene plasmid 19065
  Vector type: Mammalian Expression, Lentiviral
  Selectable markers: Blasticidin
Growth in bacteria
  Bacterial resistance: Ampicillin, 100 μg/mL
  Growth temperature: 30°C
  Growth strain: NEB Stable
  Copy number: Unknown
Gene/Insert
  Gene/Insert name: Renilla Luciferase
  Cloning method: Gateway Cloning
  Sequencing primers: 5′ hPGK-F; 3′ WPRE-R
Terms and licenses: Academic/Nonprofit Terms; Industry Terms: Not Available to Industry
How to cite: pLenti.PGK.blast-Renilla_Luciferase was a gift from Reuben Shaw (Addgene plasmid # 74444 ; http://n2t.net/addgene:74444 ; RRID:Addgene_74444)
