[The description below was written by a language model from this plasmid's Addgene catalogue record and pLannotate feature annotations shown in this document.]
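Description:
pLenti.PGK.blast-Renilla_Luciferase is an 8.6 kb HIV-1-based lentiviral expression plasmid built on the pLENTI PGK Blast DEST Gateway destination backbone and intended as a control vector that expresses Renilla luciferase in mammalian cells. In bacteria it is maintained through a high-copy ColE1/pUC-type origin and selected with ampicillin via the β-lactamase gene. An f1 origin and remnants of a pBluescript-type backbone (lac promoter/operator, lacZα and lacI fragments, T3 and T7 promoters) are also present.

The viral genome is transcribed in packaging cells from an RSV enhancer/promoter fused to a truncated 5' LTR, a chimeric arrangement typical of Tat-independent, third-generation-style vectors. It is followed by the Ψ packaging signal with a gag fragment, the Rev response element for Rev-dependent nuclear export of the full-length RNA, and the cPPT/CTS, which aids nuclear import of the reverse-transcribed genome. Within the transfer cassette, the human PGK promoter drives the Renilla reniformis luciferase coding sequence. This sequence is flanked by attB1 and attB2 sites left by the Gateway recombination used to insert it, and a downstream WPRE enhances transcript stability and expression. A second unit places the blasticidin S deaminase gene under the SV40 early promoter (with a bacterial EM7 promoter), allowing blasticidin selection of transduced cells. The cassette ends in a truncated 3' LTR, followed by an SV40 polyadenylation signal and SV40 origin.

According to the record, the construct serves as a control lentivirus, for example providing a stably expressed, irrelevant protein alongside matched vectors carrying genes of interest. The Renilla luciferase can also act as a luminescent reporter.
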