Features (pLannotate 1.2.2; 31 found; start..end, strand, type, name):
     40..61      +  protein_bind   CAP binding site: CAP binding activates transcription in the presence of cAMP. E. coli catabolite activator protein
     76..106     +  promoter       lac promoter: promoter for the E. coli lac operon
    114..130     +  protein_bind   lac operator: The lac repressor binds to the lac operator to inhibit transcription in E. coli. This inhibition can be relieved by adding lactose or isopropyl-β-D-thiogalactopyranoside (IPTG). lac repressor encoded by lacI
    175..193     +  promoter       T3 promoter: promoter for bacteriophage T3 RNA polymerase
    221..447     +  promoter       RSV promoter: Rous sarcoma virus enhancer/promoter
    448..628     +  LTR            5' LTR (truncated): truncated 5' long terminal repeat (LTR) from HIV-1
    675..800     +  misc_feature   HIV-1 Ψ: packaging signal of human immunodeficiency virus type 1
    784..1147    +  CDS            HIV-1 gag (fragment): gag protein from human immunodeficiency virus 1; gag
   1293..1526    +  misc_feature   RRE: The Rev response element (RRE) of HIV-1 allows for Rev-dependent mRNA export from the nucleus to the cytoplasm.
   1903..2003    +  CDS            Rev (fragment): human immunodeficiency virus 1 (HIV-1) Rev protein; rev; enhances nuclear export of unspliced and incompletely spliced viral mRNAs
   2022..2139    +  misc_feature   cPPT/CTS: central polypurine tract and central termination sequence of HIV-1
   2159..2182    -  misc_feature   MCS (fragment): pBluescript multiple cloning site
   2185..2695    +  promoter       hPGK promoter: human phosphoglycerate kinase 1 promoter
   2750..2774    +  protein_bind   attB1: mutant version of attB; recombination site for the Gateway® BP reaction BP Clonase™
   2780..3715    +  CDS            Rluc: luciferase from the anthozoan coelenterate Renilla reniformis (sea pansy)
   3718..3742    -  protein_bind   attB2: mutant version of attB; recombination site for the Gateway® BP reaction BP Clonase™
   3773..4361    +  misc_feature   WPRE: woodchuck hepatitis virus posttranscriptional regulatory element
   4417..4746    +  promoter       SV40 promoter: SV40 enhancer and early promoter
   4794..4841    +  promoter       EM7 promoter: synthetic bacterial promoter&nbsp
   4860..5258    +  CDS            BSD: blasticidin S deaminase; Aspergillus terreus BSD; confers resistance to blasticidin
   5275..5412    +  CDS            nef (fragment): NEF_HV1LA - Experimental evidence at protein level: Swiss-Prot protein existence level 1. Extracellular Nef protein targets CD4(+) T-lymphocytes for apoptosis by interacting with CXCR4 surface receptors. From Human immunodeficiency virus type 1 group M subtype B (isolate Lai) (HIV-1).
   5398..5578    +  LTR            5' LTR (truncated): truncated 5' long terminal repeat (LTR) from HIV-1
   5650..5771    +  polyA_signal   SV40 poly(A) signal: SV40 polyadenylation signal
   5811..5946    +  rep_origin     SV40 ori: SV40 origin of replication
   5967..5985    -  promoter       T7 promoter: promoter for bacteriophage T7 RNA polymerase
   5993..6148    +  CDS            lacZα (fragment): LacZα fragment of β-galactosidase; lacZ fragment
   6153..6581    +  rep_origin     f1 ori (sequence partly withheld): f1 bacteriophage origin of replication; arrow indicates direction of (+) strand synthesis
   6634..6738    +  promoter       AmpR promoter: bla
   6739..7599    +  CDS            AmpR: β-lactamase; bla; confers resistance to ampicillin, carbenicillin, and related antibiotics
   7770..8358    +  rep_origin     ori: high-copy-number ColE1/pMB1/pBR322/pUC origin of replication
   8541..27      +  CDS            lacI (fragment) (across the origin): lac repressor; lacI; The lac repressor binds to the lac operator to inhibit transcription in E. coli. This inhibition can be relieved by adding lactose or isopropyl-β-D-thiogalactopyranoside (IPTG).
>Addgene plasmid #74444 | pLenti.PGK.blast-Renilla_Luciferase | addgene full sequence | sequence record 335114 | Addgene NGS Result
GTTTCCCGACTGGAAAGCGGGCAGTGAGCGCAACGCAATTAATGTGAGTTAGCTCACTCATTAGGCACCC
CAGGCTTTACACTTTATGCTTCCGGCTCGTATGTTGTGTGGAATTGTGAGCGGATAACAATTTCACACAG
GAAACAGCTATGACCATGATTACGCCAAGCGCGCAATTAACCCTCACTAAAGGGAACAAAAGCTGGAGCT
GCAAGCTTAATGTAGTCTTATGCAATACTCTTGTAGTCTTGCAACATGGTAACGATGAGTTAGCAACATG
CCTTACAAGGAGAGAAAAAGCACCGTGCATGCCGATTGGTGGAAGTAAGGTGGTACGATCGTGCCTTATT
AGGAAGGCAACAGACGGGTCTGACATGGATTGGACGAACCACTGAATTGCCGCATTGCAGAGATATTGTA
TTTAAGTGCCTAGCTCGATACATAAACGGGTCTCTCTGGTTAGACCAGATCTGAGCCTGGGAGCTCTCTG
GCTAACTAGGGAACCCACTGCTTAAGCCTCAATAAAGCTTGCCTTGAGTGCTTCAAGTAGTGTGTGCCCG
TCTGTTGTGTGACTCTGGTAACTAGAGATCCCTCAGACCCTTTTAGTCAGTGTGGAAAATCTCTAGCAGT
GGCGCCCGAACAGGGACTTGAAAGCGAAAGGGAAACCAGAGGAGCTCTCTCGACGCAGGACTCGGCTTGC
TGAAGCGCGCACGGCAAGAGGCGAGGGGCGGCGACTGGTGAGTACGCCAAAAATTTTGACTAGCGGAGGC
TAGAAGGAGAGAGATGGGTGCGAGAGCGTCAGTATTAAGCGGGGGAGAATTAGATCGCGATGGGAAAAAA
TTCGGTTAAGGCCAGGGGGAAAGAAAAAATATAAATTAAAACATATAGTATGGGCAAGCAGGGAGCTAGA
ACGATTCGCAGTTAATCCTGGCCTGTTAGAAACATCAGAAGGCTGTAGACAAATACTGGGACAGCTACAA
CCATCCCTTCAGACAGGATCAGAAGAACTTAGATCATTATATAATACAGTAGCAACCCTCTATTGTGTGC
ATCAAAGGATAGAGATAAAAGACACCAAGGAAGCTTTAGACAAGATAGAGGAAGAGCAAAACAAAAGTAA
GACCACCGCACAGCAAGCGGCCGCTGATCTTCAGACCTGGAGGAGGAGATATGAGGGACAATTGGAGAAG
TGAATTATATAAATATAAAGTAGTAAAAATTGAACCATTAGGAGTAGCACCCACCAAGGCAAAGAGAAGA
GTGGTGCAGAGAGAAAAAAGAGCAGTGGGAATAGGAGCTTTGTTCCTTGGGTTCTTGGGAGCAGCAGGAA
GCACTATGGGCGCAGCGTCAATGACGCTGACGGTACAGGCCAGACAATTATTGTCTGGTATAGTGCAGCA
GCAGAACAATTTGCTGAGGGCTATTGAGGCGCAACAGCATCTGTTGCAACTCACAGTCTGGGGCATCAAG
CAGCTCCAGGCAAGAATCCTGGCTGTGGAAAGATACCTAAAGGATCAACAGCTCCTGGGGATTTGGGGTT
GCTCTGGAAAACTCATTTGCACCACTGCTGTGCCTTGGAATGCTAGTTGGAGTAATAAATCTCTGGAACA
GATTTGGAATCACACGACCTGGATGGAGTGGGACAGAGAAATTAACAATTACACAAGCTTAATACACTCC
TTAATTGAAGAATCGCAAAACCAGCAAGAAAAGAATGAACAAGAATTATTGGAATTAGATAAATGGGCAA
GTTTGTGGAATTGGTTTAACATAACAAATTGGCTGTGGTATATAAAATTATTCATAATGATAGTAGGAGG
CTTGGTAGGTTTAAGAATAGTTTTTGCTGTACTTTCTATAGTGAATAGAGTTAGGCAGGGATATTCACCA
TTATCGTTTCAGACCCACCTCCCAACCCCGAGGGGACCCGACAGGCCCGAAGGAATAGAAGAAGAAGGTG
GAGAGAGAGACAGAGACAGATCCATTCGATTAGTGAACGGATCTCGACGGTATCGGTTAACTTTTAAAAG
AAAAGGGGGGATTGGGGGGTACAGTGCAGGGGAAAGAATAGTAGACATAATAGCAACAGACATACAAACT
AAAGAATTACAAAAACAAATTACAAAAATTCAAAATTTTATCGATCACGAGACTAGCCTCGAGAAGCTTG
ATATCGAATTCCACGGGGTTGGGGTTGCGCCTTTTCCAAGGCAGCCCTGGGTTTGCGCAGGGACGCGGCT
GCTCTGGGCGTGGTTCCGGGAAACGCAGCGGCGCCGACCCTGGGTCTCGCACATTCTTCACGTCCGTTCG
CAGCGTCACCCGGATCTTCGCCGCTACCCTTGTGGGCCCCCCGGCGACGCTTCCTGCTCCGCCCCTAAGT
CGGGAAGGTTCCTTGCGGTTCGCGGCGTGCCGGACGTGACAAACGGAAGCCGCACGTCTCACTAGTACCC
TCGCAGACGGACAGCGCCAGGGAGCAATGGCAGCGCGCCGACCGCGATGGGCTGTGGCCAATAGCGGCTG
CTCAGCAGGGCGCGCCGAGAGCAGCGGCCGGGAAGGGGCGGTGCGGGAGGCGGGGTGTGGGGCGGTAGTG
TGGGCCCTGTTCCTGCCCGCGCGGTGTTCCGCATTCTGCAAGCCTCCGGAGCGCACGTCGGCAGTCGGCT
CCCTCGTTGACCGAATCACCGACCTCTCTCCCCAGGGGGATCCACCGGTTCGTCGACTAGTCCAGTGTGG
TGGAATTCTGCAGATATCAACAAGTTTGTACAAAAAAGCAGGCTTCACCATGACTTCGAAAGTTTATGAT
CCAGAACAAAGGAAACGGATGATAACTGGTCCGCAGTGGTGGGCCAGATGTAAACAAATGAATGTTCTTG
ATTCATTTATTAATTATTATGATTCAGAAAAACATGCAGAAAATGCTGTTATTTTTTTACATGGTAACGC
GGCCTCTTCTTATTTATGGCGACATGTTGTGCCACATATTGAGCCAGTAGCGCGGTGTATTATACCAGAC
CTTATTGGTATGGGCAAATCAGGCAAATCTGGTAATGGTTCTTATAGGTTACTTGATCATTACAAATATC
TTACTGCATGGTTTGAACTTCTTAATTTACCAAAGAAGATCATTTTTGTCGGCCATGATTGGGGTGCTTG
TTTGGCATTTCATTATAGCTATGAGCATCAAGATAAGATCAAAGCAATAGTTCACGCTGAAAGTGTAGTA
GATGTGATTGAATCATGGGATGAATGGCCTGATATTGAAGAAGATATTGCGTTGATCAAATCTGAAGAAG
GAGAAAAAATGGTTTTGGAGAATAACTTCTTCGTGGAAACCATGTTGCCATCAAAAATCATGAGAAAGTT
AGAACCAGAAGAATTTGCAGCATATCTTGAACCATTCAAAGAGAAAGGTGAAGTTCGTCGTCCAACATTA
TCATGGCCTCGTGAAATCCCGTTAGTAAAAGGTGGTAAACCTGACGTTGTACAAATTGTTAGGAATTATA
ATGCTTATCTACGTGCAAGTGATGATTTACCAAAAATGTTTATTGAATCGGACCCAGGATTCTTTTCCAA
TGCTATTGTTGAAGGTGCCAAGAAGTTTCCTAATACTGAATTTGTCAAAGTAAAAGGTCTTCATTTTTCG
CAAGAAGATGCACCTGATGAAATGGGAAAATATATCAAATCGTTCGTTGAGCGAGTTCTCAAAAATGAAC
AATAAATACCCAGCTTTCTTGTACAAAGTGGTTGATATCCAGCACAGTGGCGGCCGCTCGACAATCAACC
TCTGGATTACAAAATTTGTGAAAGATTGACTGGTATTCTTAACTATGTTGCTCCTTTTACGCTATGTGGA
TACGCTGCTTTAATGCCTTTGTATCATGCTATTGCTTCCCGTATGGCTTTCATTTTCTCCTCCTTGTATA
AATCCTGGTTGCTGTCTCTTTATGAGGAGTTGTGGCCCGTTGTCAGGCAACGTGGCGTGGTGTGCACTGT
GTTTGCTGACGCAACCCCCACTGGTTGGGGCATTGCCACCACCTGTCAGCTCCTTTCCGGGACTTTCGCT
TTCCCCCTCCCTATTGCCACGGCGGAACTCATCGCCGCCTGCCTTGCCCGCTGCTGGACAGGGGCTCGGC
TGTTGGGCACTGACAATTCCGTGGTGTTGTCGGGGAAGCTGACGTCCTTTCCATGGCTGCTCGCCTGTGT
TGCCACCTGGATTCTGCGCGGGACGTCCTTCTGCTACGTCCCTTCGGCCCTCAATCCAGCGGACCTTCCT
TCCCGCGGCCTGCTGCCGGCTCTGCGGCCTCTTCCGCGTCTTCGCCTTCGCCCTCAGACGAGTCGGATCT
CCCTTTGGGCCGCCTCCCCGCCTGGAATTCTGCAGATATCCGGTTAGTAATGAGTTTGGAATTAATTCTG
TGGAATGTGTGTCAGTTAGGGTGTGGAAAGTCCCCAGGCTCCCCAGCAGGCAGAAGTATGCAAAGCATGC
ATCTCAATTAGTCAGCAACCAGGTGTGGAAAGTCCCCAGGCTCCCCAGCAGGCAGAAGTATGCAAAGCAT
GCATCTCAATTAGTCAGCAACCATAGTCCCGCCCCTAACTCCGCCCATCCCGCCCCTAACTCCGCCCAGT
TCCGCCCATTCTCCGCCCCATGGCTGACTAATTTTTTTTATTTATGCAGAGGCCGAGGCCGCCTCTGCCT
CTGAGCTATTCCAGAAGTAGTGAGGAGGCTTTTTTGGAGGCCTAGGCTTTTGCAAAAAGCTCCCGGGAGC
TTGTATATCCATTTTCGGATCTGATCAGCACGTGTTGACAATTAATCATCGGCATAGTATATCGGCATAG
TATAATACGACAAGGTGAGGAACTAAACCATGGCCAAGCCTTTGTCTCAAGAAGAATCCACCCTCATTGA
AAGAGCAACGGCTACAATCAACAGCATCCCCATCTCTGAAGACTACAGCGTCGCCAGCGCAGCTCTCTCT
AGCGACGGCCGCATCTTCACTGGTGTCAATGTATATCATTTTACTGGGGGACCTTGTGCAGAACTCGTGG
TGCTGGGCACTGCTGCTGCTGCGGCAGCTGGCAACCTGACTTGTATCGTCGCGATCGGAAATGAGAACAG
GGGCATCTTGAGCCCCTGCGGACGGTGCCGACAGGTGCTTCTCGATCTGCATCCTGGGATCAAAGCCATA
GTGAAGGACAGTGATGGACAGCCGACGGCAGTTGGGATTCGTGAATTGCTGCCCTCTGGTTATGTGTGGG
AGGGCTAAGCACAATTCGAGCTCGGTACCTTTAAGACCAATGACTTACAAGGCAGCTGTAGATCTTAGCC
ACTTTTTAAAAGAAAAGGGGGGACTGGAAGGGCTAGCTCACTCCCAACGAAGACAAGATCTGCTTTTTGC
TTGTACTGGGTCTCTCTGGTTAGACCAGATCTGAGCCTGGGAGCTCTCTGGCTAACTAGGGAACCCACTG
CTTAAGCCTCAATAAAGCTTGCCTTGAGTGCTTCAAGTAGTGTGTGCCCGTCTGTTGTGTGACTCTGGTA
ACTAGAGATCCCTCAGACCCTTTTAGTCAGTGTGGAAAATCTCTAGCAGTAGTAGTTCATGTCATCTTAT
TATTCAGTATTTATAACTTGCAAAGAAATGAATATCAGAGAGTGAGAGGAACTTGTTTATTGCAGCTTAT
AATGGTTACAAATAAAGCAATAGCATCACAAATTTCACAAATAAAGCATTTTTTTCACTGCATTCTAGTT
GTGGTTTGTCCAAACTCATCAATGTATCTTATCATGTCTGGCTCTAGCTATCCCGCCCCTAACTCCGCCC
ATCCCGCCCCTAACTCCGCCCAGTTCCGCCCATTCTCCGCCCCATGGCTGACTAATTTTTTTTATTTATG
CAGAGGCCGAGGCCGCCTCGGCCTCTGAGCTATTCCAGAAGTAGTGAGGAGGCTTTTTTGGAGGCCTAGG
GACGTACCCAATTCGCCCTATAGTGAGTCGTATTACGCGCGCTCACTGGCCGTCGTTTTACAACGTCGTG
ACTGGGAAAACCCTGGCGTTACCCAACTTAATCGCCTTGCAGCACATCCCCCTTTCGCCAGCTGGCGTAA
TAGCGAAGAGGCCCGCACCGATCGCCCTTCCCAACAGTTGCGCAGCCTGAATGGCGAATGGG
[124 nt withheld, positions 6153-6276]
C
[91 nt withheld, positions 6278-6368]
A
[49 nt withheld, positions 6370-6418]
CCTTTGACGTTGGAGTCCACGTTCTTT
[37 nt withheld, positions 6446-6482]
ACCCTATCTCGGTCTATTCTTTTGATTTATAAGGGATTTTGCCGATTTCGGCCTATTGGTTAAAAAATGA
GCTGATTTAACAAAAATTTAACGCGAATTTTAACAAAATATTAACGCTTACAATTTAGGTGGCACTTTTC
GGGGAAATGTGCGCGGAACCCCTATTTGTTTATTTTTCTAAATACATTCAAATATGTATCCGCTCATGAG
ACAATAACCCTGATAAATGCTTCAATAATATTGAAAAAGGAAGAGTATGAGTATTCAACATTTCCGTGTC
GCCCTTATTCCCTTTTTTGCGGCATTTTGCCTTCCTGTTTTTGCTCACCCAGAAACGCTGGTGAAAGTAA
AAGATGCTGAAGATCAGTTGGGTGCACGAGTGGGTTACATCGAACTGGATCTCAACAGCGGTAAGATCCT
TGAGAGTTTTCGCCCCGAAGAACGTTTTCCAATGATGAGCACTTTTAAAGTTCTGCTATGTGGCGCGGTA
TTATCCCGTATTGACGCCGGGCAAGAGCAACTCGGTCGCCGCATACACTATTCTCAGAATGACTTGGTTG
AGTACTCACCAGTCACAGAAAAGCATCTTACGGATGGCATGACAGTAAGAGAATTATGCAGTGCTGCCAT
AACCATGAGTGATAACACTGCGGCCAACTTACTTCTGACAACGATCGGAGGACCGAAGGAGCTAACCGCT
TTTTTGCACAACATGGGGGATCATGTAACTCGCCTTGATCGTTGGGAACCGGAGCTGAATGAAGCCATAC
CAAACGACGAGCGTGACACCACGATGCCTGTAGCAATGGCAACAACGTTGCGCAAACTATTAACTGGCGA
ACTACTTACTCTAGCTTCCCGGCAACAATTAATAGACTGGATGGAGGCGGATAAAGTTGCAGGACCACTT
CTGCGCTCGGCCCTTCCGGCTGGCTGGTTTATTGCTGATAAATCTGGAGCCGGTGAGCGTGGGTCTCGCG
GTATCATTGCAGCACTGGGGCCAGATGGTAAGCCCTCCCGTATCGTAGTTATCTACACGACGGGGAGTCA
GGCAACTATGGATGAACGAAATAGACAGATCGCTGAGATAGGTGCCTCACTGATTAAGCATTGGTAACTG
TCAGACCAAGTTTACTCATATATACTTTAGATTGATTTAAAACTTCATTTTTAATTTAAAAGGATCTAGG
TGAAGATCCTTTTTGATAATCTCATGACCAAAATCCCTTAACGTGAGTTTTCGTTCCACTGAGCGTCAGA
CCCCGTAGAAAAGATCAAAGGATCTTCTTGAGATCCTTTTTTTCTGCGCGTAATCTGCTGCTTGCAAACA
AAAAAACCACCGCTACCAGCGGTGGTTTGTTTGCCGGATCAAGAGCTACCAACTCTTTTTCCGAAGGTAA
CTGGCTTCAGCAGAGCGCAGATACCAAATACTGTTCTTCTAGTGTAGCCGTAGTTAGGCCACCACTTCAA
GAACTCTGTAGCACCGCCTACATACCTCGCTCTGCTAATCCTGTTACCAGTGGCTGCTGCCAGTGGCGAT
AAGTCGTGTCTTACCGGGTTGGACTCAAGACGATAGTTACCGGATAAGGCGCAGCGGTCGGGCTGAACGG
GGGGTTCGTGCACACAGCCCAGCTTGGAGCGAACGACCTACACCGAACTGAGATACCTACAGCGTGAGCT
ATGAGAAAGCGCCACGCTTCCCGAAGGGAGAAAGGCGGACAGGTATCCGGTAAGCGGCAGGGTCGGAACA
GGAGAGCGCACGAGGGAGCTTCCAGGGGGAAACGCCTGGTATCTTTATAGTCCTGTCGGGTTTCGCCACC
TCTGACTTGAGCGTCGATTTTTGTGATGCTCGTCAGGGGGGCGGAGCCTATGGAAAAACGCCAGCAACGC
GGCCTTTTTACGGTTCCTGGCCTTTTGCTGGCCTTTTGCTCACATGTTCTTTCCTGCGTTATCCCCTGAT
TCTGTGGATAACCGTATTACCGCCTTTGAGTGAGCTGATACCGCTCGCCGCAGCCGAACGACCGAGCGCA
GCGAGTCAGTGAGCGAGGAAGCGGAAGAGCGCCCAATACGCAAACCGCCTCTCCCCGCGCGTTGGCCGAT
TCATTAATGCAGCTGGCACGACAG
