>Addgene plasmid #74444 | pLenti.PGK.blast-Renilla_Luciferase | addgene partial sequence | sequence record 142176 | hPGK-F 5'-GTGTTCCGCATTCTGCAAG-3'
CGTTGACCGAATCACCGACCTCTCTCCCCAGGGGGATCCACCGGTTCGTCGACTAGTCCAGTGTGGTGGA
ATTCTGCAGATATCAACAAGTTTGTACAAAAAAGCAGGCTTCACCATGACTTCGAAAGTTTATGATCCAG
AACAAAGGAAACGGATGATAACTGGTCCGCAGTGGTGGGCCAGATGTAAACAAATGAATGTTCTTGATTC
ATTTATTAATTATTATGATTCAGAAAAACATGCAGAAAATGCTGTTATTTTTTTACATGGTAACGCGGCC
TCTTCTTATTTATGGCGACATGTTGTGCCACATATTGAGCCAGTAGCGCGGTGTATTATACCAGACCTTA
TTGGTATGGGCAAATCAGGCAAATCTGGTAATGGTTCTTATAGGTTACTTGATCATTACAAATATCTTAC
TGCATGGTTTGAACTTCTTAATTTACCAAAGAAGATCATTTTTGTCGGCCATGATTGGGGTGCTTGTTTG
GCATTTCATTATAGCTATGAGCATCAAGATAAGATCAAAGCAATAGTTCACGCTGAAAGTGTAGTAGATG
TGATTGAATCATGGGATGAATGGCCTGATATTGAAGAAGATATTGCGTTGATCAAATCTGAAGAAGGAGA
AAAAATGGTTTTGGAGAATAACTTCTTCGTGGAAACCATGTTGCCATCAAAAATCATGAGAAAGTTAGAA
CCAGAAGAATTTGCAGCATATCTTGAACCATTCAAAGAGAAAGGTGAAGTTCGTCGTCCAACATTATCAT
GGCCTCGTGAAATCCCGTTAGTAAAAGGTGGTAAACCTGACGTTGTACAAATTGTTAGGAATTATAATGC
TTATCTACGTGCAAGTGATGATTTAC
