>Addgene plasmid #74444 | pLenti.PGK.blast-Renilla_Luciferase | addgene partial sequence | sequence record 146183 | WPRE-R 5'-CATAGCGTAAAAGGAGCAACA-3'
AATTTTGTAATCCAGAGGTTGATTGTCGAGCGGCCGCCACTGTGCTGGATATCAACCACTTTGTACAAGA
AAGCTGGGTATTTATTGTTCATTTTTGAGAACTCGCTCAACGAACGATTTGATATATTTTCCCATTTCAT
CAGGTGCATCTTCTTGCGAAAAATGAAGACCTTTTACTTTGACAAATTCAGTATTAGGAAACTTCTTGGC
ACCTTCAACAATAGCATTGGAAAAGAATCCTGGGTCCGATTCAATAAACATTTTTGGTAAATCATCACTT
GCACGTAGATAAGCATTATAATTCCTAACAATTTGTACAACGTCAGGTTTACCACCTTTTACTAACGGGA
TTTCACGAGGCCATGATAATGTTGGACGACGAACTTCACCTTTCTCTTTGAATGGTTCAAGATATGCTGC
AAATTCTTCTGGTTCTAACTTTCTCATGATTTTTGATGGCAACATGGTTTCCACGAAGAAGTTATTCTCC
AAAACCATTTTTTCTCCTTCTTCAGATTTGATCAACGCAATATCTTCTTCAATATCAGGCCATTCATCCC
ATGATTCAATCACATCTACTACACTTTCAGCGTGAACTATTGCTTTGATCTTATCTTGATGCTCATAGCT
ATAATGAAATGCCAAACAAGCACCCCAATCATGGCCGACAAAAATGATCTTCTTTGGTAAATTAAGAAGT
TCAAACCATGCAGTAAGATATTTGTAATGATCAAGTAACCTATAAGAACCATTACCAGATTTGCCTGATT
TGCCCATACCAATAAGGTCTGGTATAATACACCGCGCTACTGGCTCAATATGTGGCACA
